Addgene plasmid #22355: pCI-MOR182-1
Depositing lab: Hiroaki Matsunami. Depositing organization: Duke University. Publication: Odor coding by a Mammalian receptor repertoire. Saito H, Chi Q, Zhuang H, Matsunami H, Mainland JD. Sci Signal. 2009 . 2(60):ra9. 10.1126/scisignal.2000016 PubMed 19261596.
Backbone
  Vector backbone: pCI
  Backbone manufacturer: Promega
  Backbone size w/o insert (bp): 4006
  Vector type: Mammalian Expression
Growth in bacteria
  Bacterial resistance: Ampicillin, 100 μg/mL
  Growth temperature: 37°C
  Growth strain: DH5alpha
  Copy number: Unknown
Gene/Insert
  Gene/Insert name: MOR182-1 (alt name: Mus musculus olfactory receptor 202)
  Species: M. musculus (mouse)
  Insert size (bp): 924
  GenBank ID: NM_146995
  Entrez Gene: Olfr202 (a.k.a. MOR182-1)
  Tag / fusion protein: Rho (N terminal on insert)
  Cloning method: Restriction Enzyme; 5′ cloning site NheI (not destroyed); 3′ cloning site NotI (not destroyed)
  Sequencing primers: 5′ T7; 3′ EBV-rev
Terms and licenses: Academic/Nonprofit Terms; Industry Terms: Not Available to Industry
How to cite: pCI-MOR182-1 was a gift from Hiroaki Matsunami (Addgene plasmid # 22355 ; http://n2t.net/addgene:22355 ; RRID:Addgene_22355)
