[The description below was written by a language model from this plasmid's Addgene catalogue record and pLannotate feature annotations shown in this document.]
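Description:
pCI-MOR182-1 is a mammalian expression plasmid built on the Promega pCI backbone and carrying the mouse olfactory receptor MOR182-1 (Olfr202). It is propagated in E. coli through a high-copy ColE1/pUC-type origin and selected with ampicillin via the β-lactamase gene. An f1 phage origin is also present, which permits single-stranded DNA production. No mammalian selection marker is annotated, so the plasmid appears suited to transient transfection rather than stable line selection.

The expression cassette is driven by the human cytomegalovirus immediate-early enhancer and promoter, followed by the chimeric β-globin/immunoglobulin intron that pCI uses to improve transcript processing and expression. A T7 promoter sits just upstream of the coding region, serving as a sequencing primer site and allowing in vitro transcription. The open reading frame begins with a short rhodopsin-derived N-terminal "Rho" tag. The automated annotation matched this segment to a fish opsin fragment, which reflects sequence similarity rather than its recorded origin. Such tags are commonly used to promote cell-surface delivery of odorant receptors in heterologous cells and to provide an epitope for detection. The tag is followed by the roughly 920 bp receptor coding sequence, cloned between NheI and NotI sites. The annotation tool labelled it as the human OR5H1 homologue, but the catalogue entry identifies it as the mouse gene. An SV40 late polyadenylation signal terminates the transcript.

The associated publication concerns odor coding across a mammalian receptor repertoire. This suggests the construct is one member of a receptor library expressed in cultured cells to test odorant responses.
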