Features (pLannotate 1.2.2; 15 found; start..end, strand, type, name):
    140..517     +  enhancer       CMV enhancer: human cytomegalovirus immediate early enhancer
    519..718     +  promoter       CMV promoter: human cytomegalovirus (CMV) immediate early promoter
    857..989     +  intron         chimeric intron: chimera between introns from human β-globin and immunoglobulin heavy chain genes
   1034..1052    +  promoter       T7 promoter: promoter for bacteriophage T7 RNA polymerase
   1058..1120    +  CDS            OPSD2_ANGAN (fragment): Experimental evidence at protein level: Swiss-Prot protein existence level 1. Visual pigments such as rhodopsin and porphyropsin are light- absorbing molecules that mediate vision. Rhodopsin consists of an apoprotein, opsin, covalently linked to 11-cis-retinal. This receptor is coupled to the activation of phospholipase C. Porphyropsin consists of opsin covalently linked to 11-cis 3,4-didehydroretinal. From Anguilla anguilla (European freshwater eel) (Muraena anguilla).
   1133..2053    +  CDS            OR5H1: OR5H1_HUMAN - Experimental evidence at protein level: Swiss-Prot protein existence level 1. Odorant receptor. From Homo sapiens (Human).
   2080..2201    -  polyA_signal   SV40 poly(A) signal: SV40 polyadenylation signal
   2224..2292    -  CDS            large T antigen (fragment): large T antigen from SV40 (simian virus 40)
   2311..2378    +  CDS            lacZα (fragment): LacZα fragment of β-galactosidase; lacZ fragment
   2382..2810    +  rep_origin     f1 ori (sequence partly withheld): f1 bacteriophage origin of replication; arrow indicates direction of (+) strand synthesis
   2838..2937    -  misc_feature   bom (fragment): basis of mobility region from pBR322
   3039..3074    -  CDS            rop (fragment): Rop protein, which maintains plasmids at low copy number; rop
   3169..3273    +  promoter       AmpR promoter: bla
   3274..4134    +  CDS            AmpR: β-lactamase; bla; confers resistance to ampicillin, carbenicillin, and related antibiotics
   4305..4893    +  rep_origin     ori: high-copy-number ColE1/pMB1/pBR322/pUC origin of replication
>Addgene plasmid #22355 | pCI-MOR182-1 | depositor full sequence | sequence record 10264 | Author sequence
TCAATATTGGCCATTAGCCATATTATTCATTGGTTATATAGCATAAATCAATATTGGCTATTGGCCATTG
CATACGTTGTATCTATATCATAATATGTACATTTATATTGGCTCATGTCCAATATGACCGCCATGTTGGC
ATTGATTATTGACTAGTTATTAATAGTAATCAATTACGGGGTCATTAGTTCATAGCCCATATATGGAGTT
CCGCGTTACATAACTTACGGTAAATGGCCCGCCTGGCTGACCGCCCAACGACCCCCGCCCATTGACGTCA
ATAATGACGTATGTTCCCATAGTAACGCCAATAGGGACTTTCCATTGACGTCAATGGGTGGAGTATTTAC
GGTAAACTGCCCACTTGGCAGTACATCAAGTGTATCATATGCCAAGTCCGCCCCCTATTGACGTCAATGA
CGGTAAATGGCCCGCCTGGCATTATGCCCAGTACATGACCTTACGGGACTTTCCTACTTGGCAGTACATC
TACGTATTAGTCATCGCTATTACCATGGTGATGCGGTTTTGGCAGTACACCAATGGGCGTGGATAGCGGT
TTGACTCACGGGGATTTCCAAGTCTCCACCCCATTGACGTCAATGGGAGTTTGTTTTGGCACCAAAATCA
ACGGGACTTTCCAAAATGTCGTAATAACCCCGCCCCGTTGACGCAAATGGGCGGTAGGCGTGTACGGTGG
GAGGTCTATATAAGCAGAGCTCGTTTAGTGAACCGTCAGATCACTAGAAGCTTTATTGCGGTAGTTTATC
ACAGTTAAATTGCTAACGCAGTCAGTGCTTCTGACACAACAGTCTCGAACTTAAGCTGCAGAAGTTGGTC
GTGAGGCACTGGGCAGGTAAGTATCAAGGTTACAAGACAGGTTTAAGGAGACCAATAGAAACTGGGCTTG
TCGAGACAGAGAAGACTCTTGCGTTTCTGATAGGCACCTATTGGTCTTACTGACATCCACTTTGCCTTTC
TCTCCACAGGTGTCCACTCCCAGTTCAATTACAGCTCTTAAGGCTAGAGTACTTAATACGACTCACTATA
GGCTAGCATGAATGGCACAGAAGGCCCTAACTTCTACGTGCCCTTCTCCAATGCGACGGGTGTGGTACGC
GAATTCACGCGTATGGCGGAAAGAAATTGGACCCTGGTGACAGAGTTTGTCCTCACAGGACTCACTGAGC
GTCCCGAGTTGCAGGTTCCACTCTTCCTGGTTTTCCTCATCATCTACCTCACCACCATGGTGGGCAACCT
TGGACTGATTGCTCTCATCTGGAAGGACCCTCATCTCCACACTCCCATGTACGTCTTCCTCAGCAGCTTG
GCCTTTGCTGATGTTTGCACCTCATCCTCTGTGACCCCCAGGATGCTTGTCAATTTTTTATCTACAGATC
ATGAGATATCCCTGGTTGAGTGCTTCACCCAATTTTACTTTTTTTGCTCCAGTGCAACCACAGAATGTTT
CCTCCTGCTAGTGATGGCCTATGACCGCTATGTGGCCATATGTAACCCCCTCCTTTATCCGGTGGTGATG
TCCAACAAGCTCTGTACTCAGTTTATAGTCGTTACATATTTTATAGGTGTTCTGAATTCAACAATTCACG
TGGGTTTGCTAATTAGATTAACGTTCTGCAGGTCCAACGTTATAGACTATTTCTATTGTGAAATTGTAAA
ACTACTCACAATTTCTTGCACTGATCCTTCAATTAACATGCTTGTGGTTTTTATTTGCTCAATCTTTATA
CAAGCCTCCACACTTGCAAATATTGTAGTCTCCTATACCCGTGTGCTCTTTGCCATTCTGAGAAAGAAGT
CTGAGAAGGGCAGGAGCAAAGCCTTCTCCACCTGCAGTGCTCATCTCCTCTCTGTCTCTTTGTTCTATGG
CACTCTCTTCCTCATCTATATCCTTCCTGGGTCTGAGCCAGCTGAAGATAAGGAACAACTGTTATCTATA
GTTTACACAATAATAATCCCATTGCTCAACCCATTTATTTATAGTCTGAGGAACAAAGAGGTTCTAGGAG
CTCTAAGAAGACTAATAAAGAAATAAGCGGCCGCTTCGAGCAGACATGATAAGATACATTGATGAGTTTG
GACAAACCACAACTAGAATGCAGTGAAAAAAATGCTTTATTTGTGAAATTTGTGATGCTATTGCTTTATT
TGTAACCATTATAAGCTGCAATAAACAAGTTAACAACAACAATTGCATTCATTTTATGTTTCAGGTTCAG
GGGGAGATGTGGGAGGTTTTTTAAAGCAAGTAAAACCTCTACAAATGTGGTAAAATCGATAAGGATCCGG
GCTGGCGTAATAGCGAAGAGGCCCGCACCGATCGCCCTTCCCAACAGTTGCGCAGCCTGAATGGCGAATG
G
[124 nt withheld, positions 2382-2505]
C
[91 nt withheld, positions 2507-2597]
A
[49 nt withheld, positions 2599-2647]
CCTTTGACGTTGGAGTCCACGTTCTTT
[37 nt withheld, positions 2675-2711]
ACCCTATCTCGGTCTATTCTTTTGATTTATAAGGGATTTTGCCGATTTCGGCCTATTGGTTAAAAAATGA
GCTGATTTAACAAAAATTTAACGCGAATTTTAACAAAATATTAACGCTTACAATTTCCTGATGCGGTATT
TTCTCCTTACGCATCTGTGCGGTATTTCACACCGCATATGGTGCACTCTCAGTACAATCTGCTCTGATGC
CGCATAGTTAAGCCAGCCCCGACACCCGCCAACACCCGCTGACGCGCCCTGACGGGCTTGTCTGCTCCCG
GCATCCGCTTACAGACAAGCTGTGACCGTCTCCGGGAGCTGCATGTGTCAGAGGTTTTCACCGTCATCAC
CGAAACGCGCGAGACGAAAGGGCCTCGTGATACGCCTATTTTTATAGGTTAATGTCATGATAATAATGGT
TTCTTAGACGTCAGGTGGCACTTTTCGGGGAAATGTGCGCGGAACCCCTATTTGTTTATTTTTCTAAATA
CATTCAAATATGTATCCGCTCATGAGACAATAACCCTGATAAATGCTTCAATAATATTGAAAAAGGAAGA
GTATGAGTATTCAACATTTCCGTGTCGCCCTTATTCCCTTTTTTGCGGCATTTTGCCTTCCTGTTTTTGC
TCACCCAGAAACGCTGGTGAAAGTAAAAGATGCTGAAGATCAGTTGGGTGCACGAGTGGGTTACATCGAA
CTGGATCTCAACAGCGGTAAGATCCTTGAGAGTTTTCGCCCCGAAGAACGTTTTCCAATGATGAGCACTT
TTAAAGTTCTGCTATGTGGCGCGGTATTATCCCGTATTGACGCCGGGCAAGAGCAACTCGGTCGCCGCAT
ACACTATTCTCAGAATGACTTGGTTGAGTACTCACCAGTCACAGAAAAGCATCTTACGGATGGCATGACA
GTAAGAGAATTATGCAGTGCTGCCATAACCATGAGTGATAACACTGCGGCCAACTTACTTCTGACAACGA
TCGGAGGACCGAAGGAGCTAACCGCTTTTTTGCACAACATGGGGGATCATGTAACTCGCCTTGATCGTTG
GGAACCGGAGCTGAATGAAGCCATACCAAACGACGAGCGTGACACCACGATGCCTGTAGCAATGGCAACA
ACGTTGCGCAAACTATTAACTGGCGAACTACTTACTCTAGCTTCCCGGCAACAATTAATAGACTGGATGG
AGGCGGATAAAGTTGCAGGACCACTTCTGCGCTCGGCCCTTCCGGCTGGCTGGTTTATTGCTGATAAATC
TGGAGCCGGTGAGCGTGGGTCTCGCGGTATCATTGCAGCACTGGGGCCAGATGGTAAGCCCTCCCGTATC
GTAGTTATCTACACGACGGGGAGTCAGGCAACTATGGATGAACGAAATAGACAGATCGCTGAGATAGGTG
CCTCACTGATTAAGCATTGGTAACTGTCAGACCAAGTTTACTCATATATACTTTAGATTGATTTAAAACT
TCATTTTTAATTTAAAAGGATCTAGGTGAAGATCCTTTTTGATAATCTCATGACCAAAATCCCTTAACGT
GAGTTTTCGTTCCACTGAGCGTCAGACCCCGTAGAAAAGATCAAAGGATCTTCTTGAGATCCTTTTTTTC
TGCGCGTAATCTGCTGCTTGCAAACAAAAAAACCACCGCTACCAGCGGTGGTTTGTTTGCCGGATCAAGA
GCTACCAACTCTTTTTCCGAAGGTAACTGGCTTCAGCAGAGCGCAGATACCAAATACTGTTCTTCTAGTG
TAGCCGTAGTTAGGCCACCACTTCAAGAACTCTGTAGCACCGCCTACATACCTCGCTCTGCTAATCCTGT
TACCAGTGGCTGCTGCCAGTGGCGATAAGTCGTGTCTTACCGGGTTGGACTCAAGACGATAGTTACCGGA
TAAGGCGCAGCGGTCGGGCTGAACGGGGGGTTCGTGCACACAGCCCAGCTTGGAGCGAACGACCTACACC
GAACTGAGATACCTACAGCGTGAGCTATGAGAAAGCGCCACGCTTCCCGAAGGGAGAAAGGCGGACAGGT
ATCCGGTAAGCGGCAGGGTCGGAACAGGAGAGCGCACGAGGGAGCTTCCAGGGGGAAACGCCTGGTATCT
TTATAGTCCTGTCGGGTTTCGCCACCTCTGACTTGAGCGTCGATTTTTGTGATGCTCGTCAGGGGGGCGG
AGCCTATGGAAAAACGCCAGCAACGCGGCCTTTTTACGGTTCCTGGCCTTTTGCTGGCCTTTTGCTCACA
TGGCTCGACAGATCT
