>Addgene plasmid #22355 | pCI-MOR182-1 | addgene partial sequence | sequence record 28188 | 22355 with T7
CCTACTTCTACGTGCCCTTCTCCAATGCGACGGGTGTGGTACGCGAATTCACGCGTATGGCGGAAAGAAA
TTGGACCCTGGTGACAGAGTTTGTCCTCACAGGACTCACTGAGCGTCCCGAGTTGCAGGTTCCACTCTTC
CTGGTTTTCCTCATCATCTACCTCACCACCATGGTGGGCAACCTTGGACTGATTGCTCTCATCTGGAAGG
ACCCTCATCTCCACACTCCCATGTACGTCTTCCTCAGCAGCTTGGCCTTTGCTGATGTTTGCACCTCATC
CTCTGTGACCCCCAGGATGCTTGTCAATTTTTTATCTACAGATCATGAGATATCCCTGGTTGAGTGCTTC
ACCCAATTTTACTTTTTTTGCTCCAGTGCAACCACAGAATGTTTCCTCCTGCTAGTGATGGCCTATGACC
GCTATGTGGCCATATGTAACCCCCTCCTTTATCCGGTGGTGATGTCCAACAAGCTCTGTACTCAGTTTAT
AGTCGTTACATATTTTATAGGTGTTCTGAATTCAACAATTCACGTGGGTTTGCTAATTAGATTAACGTTC
TGCAGGTCCAACGTTATAGACTATTTCTATTGTGAAATTGTAAAACTACTCACAATTTCTTGCACTGATC
CTTCAATTAACATGCTTGTGGTTTTTATTTGCTCAATCTTTATACAAGCCTCCACACTTGCAAATATTGT
AAGTCTCCTATACCCG
